>Addgene plasmid #221718 | pCS2+-hsAgo2 | addgene full sequence | sequence record 449343 | Addgene NGS Result
CGCCATTCTGCCTGGGGACGTCGGAGCAAGCTTGATTTAGGTGACACTATAGAATACAAGCTACTTGTTC
TTTTTGCAGGATCCCAACGACCGAAAACCTGTATTTTCAGGGCGCCATGTACTCGGGAGCCGGCCCCGCA
CTTGCACCTCCTGCGCCGCCGCCCCCCATCCAAGGATATGCCTTCAAGCCTCCACCTAGACCCGACTTTG
GGACCTCCGGGAGAACAATCAAATTACAGGCCAATTTCTTCGAAATGGACATCCCCAAAATTGACATCTA
TCATTATGAATTGGATATCAAGCCAGAGAAGTGCCCGAGGAGAGTTAACAGGGAAATCGTGGAACACATG
GTCCAGCACTTTAAAACACAGATCTTTGGGGATCGGAAGCCCGTGTTTGACGGCAGGAAGAATCTATACA
CAGCCATGCCCCTTCCGATTGGGAGGGACAAGGTGGAGCTGGAGGTCACGCTGCCAGGAGAAGGCAAGGA
TCGCATCTTCAAGGTGTCCATCAAGTGGGTGTCCTGCGTGAGCTTGCAGGCGTTACACGATGCACTTTCA
GGGCGGCTGCCTAGCGTCCCTTTTGAGACGATCCAGGCCCTGGACGTGGTCATGAGGCACTTGCCATCCA
TGAGGTACACCCCCGTGGGCCGCTCCTTCTTCACCGCGTCCGAAGGCTGCTCTAACCCTCTTGGCGGGGG
CCGAGAAGTGTGGTTTGGCTTCCATCAGTCCGTCCGGCCTTCTCTCTGGAAAATGATGCTGAATATTGAT
GTGTCAGCAACAGCGTTTTACAAGGCACAGCCAGTAATCGAGTTTGTTTGTGAAGTTTTGGATTTTAAAA
GTATTGAAGAACAACAAAAACCTCTGACAGATTCCCAAAGGGTAAAGTTTACCAAAGAAATTAAAGGTCT
AAAGGTGGAGATAACGCACTGTGGGCAGATGAAGAGGAAGTACCGCGTCTGCAATGTGACCCGGCGGCCC
GCCAGTCACCAAACATTCCCGCTGCAGCAGGAGAGCGGGCAGACGGTGGAGTGCACGGTGGCCCAGTATT
TCAAGGACAGGCACAAGCTTGTTCTGCGCTACCCCCACCTCCCATGTTTACAAGTCGGACAGGAGCAGAA
ACACACCTACCTTCCCCTGGAGGTCTGTAACATTGTGGCAGGACAAAGATGTATTAAAAAATTAACGGAC
AATCAGACCTCAACCATGATCAGAGCAACTGCTAGGTCGGCGCCCGATCGGCAAGAAGAGATTAGCAAAT
TGATGCGAAGTGCAAGTTTCAACACAGATCCATACGTCCGTGAATTTGGAATCATGGTCAAAGATGAGAT
GACAGACGTGACTGGGCGGGTGCTGCAGCCGCCCTCCATCCTCTACGGGGGCAGGAATAAAGCTATTGCG
ACCCCTGTCCAGGGCGTCTGGGACATGCGGAAC
[405 nt withheld, positions 1434-1838]
AACAACATCCTGCTGCCCCAGGGCAGGCCGCCGGTGTTCCAGCAGCCCGTCATCTTTCTGGGAGCAGACG
TCACTCACCCCCCCGCCGGGGATGGGAAGAAGCCCTCCATTGCCGCCGTGGTGGGCAGCATGGACGCCCA
CCCCAATCGCTACTGCGCCACCGTGCGCGTGCAGCAGCACCGGCAGGAGATCATACAAGACCTGGCCGCC
ATGGTCCGCGAGCTCCTCATCCAGTTCTACAAGTCCACGCGCTTCAAGCCCACCCGCATCATCTTCTACC
GCGACGGTGTCTCTGAAGGCCAGTTCCAGCAGGTTCTCCACCACGAGTTGCTGGCCATCCGTGAGGCCTG
TATCAAGCTAGAAAAAGACTACCAGCCCGGGATCACCTTCATCGTGGTGCAGAAGAGGCACCACACCCGG
CTCTTCTGCACTGACAAGAACGAGCGGGTTGGGAAAAGTGGAAACATTCCAGCAGGCACGACTGTGGACA
CGAAAATCACCCACCCCACCGAGTTCGACTTCTACCTGTGTAGTCACGCTGGCATCCAGGGGACAAGCAG
GCCTTCGCACTATCACGTCCTCTGGGACGACAATCGTTTCTCCTCTGATGAGCTGCAGATCCTAACCTAC
CAGCTGTGTCACACCTACGTGCGCTGCACACGCTCCGTGTCCATCCCAGCGCCAGCATACTACGCTCACC
TGGTGGCCTTCCGGGCCAGGTACCACCTGGTGGATAAGGAACATGACAGTGCTGAAGGAAGCCATACCTC
TGGGCAGAGTAACGGGCGAGACCACCAAGCACTGGCCAAGGCGGTCCAGGTTCACCAAGACACTCTGCGC
ACCATGTACTTTGCTTGATAGGATCGAATCGGACTTTCGAATTCTAGAACTATAGTGAGTCGTATTACGT
AGATCCAGACATGATAAGATACATTGATGAGTTTGGACAAACCACAACTAGAATGCAGTGAAAAAAATGC
TTTATTTGTGAAATTTGTGATGCTATTGCTTTATTTGTAACCATTATAAGCTGCAATAAACAAGTTAACA
ACAACAATTGCATTCATTTTATGTTTCAGGTTCAGGGGGAGGTGTGGGAGGTTTTTTAATTCGCGGCCGC
GGCGCCAATGCATTGGGCCCGGTACCCAGCTTTTGTTCCCTTTAGTGAGGGTTAATTGCGCGCTTGGCGT
AATCATGGTCATAGCTGTTTCCTGTGTGAAATTGTTATCCGCTCACAATTCCACACAACATACGAGCCGG
GAGCATAAAGTGTAAAGCCTGGGGTGCCTAATGAGTGAGCTAACTCACATTAATTGCGTTGCGCTCACTG
CCCGCTTTCCAGTCGGGAAACCTGTCGTGCCAGCTGCATTAATGAATCGGCCAACGCGCGGGGAGAGGCG
GTTTGCGTATTGGGCGCTCTTCCGCTTCCTCGCTCACTGACTCGCTGCGCTCGGTCGTTCGGCTGCGGCG
AGCGGTATCAGCTCACTCAAAGGCGGTAATACGGTTATCCACAGAATCAGGGGATAACGCAGGAAAGAAC
ATGTGAGCAAAAGGCCAGCAAAAGGCCAGGAACCGTAAAAAGGCCGCGTTGCTGGCGTTTTTCCATAGGC
TCCGCCCCCCTGACGAGCATCACAAAAATCGACGCTCAAGTCAGAGGTGGCGAAACCCGACAGGACTATA
AAGATACCAGGCGTTTCCCCCTGGAAGCTCCCTCGTGCGCTCTCCTGTTCCGACCCTGCCGCTTACCGGA
TACCTGTCCGCCTTTCTCCCTTCGGGAAGCGTGGCGCTTTCTCATAGCTCACGCTGTAGGTATCTCAGTT
CGGTGTAGGTCGTTCGCTCCAAGCTGGGCTGTGTGCACGAACCCCCCGTTCAGCCCGACCGCTGCGCCTT
ATCCGGTAACTATCGTCTTGAGTCCAACCCGGTAAGACACGACTTATCGCCACTGGCAGCAGCCACTGGT
AACAGGATTAGCAGAGCGAGGTATGTAGGCGGTGCTACAGAGTTCTTGAAGTGGTGGCCTAACTACGGCT
ACACTAGAAGAACAGTATTTGGTATCTGCGCTCTGCTGAAGCCAGTTACCTTCGGAAAAAGAGTTGGTAG
CTCTTGATCCGGCAAACAAACCACCGCTGGTAGCGGTGGTTTTTTTGTTTGCAAGCAGCAGATTACGCGC
AGAAAAAAAGGATCTCAAGAAGATCCTTTGATCTTTTCTACGGGGTCTGACGCTCAGTGGAACGAAAACT
CACGTTAAGGGATTTTGGTCATGAGATTATCAAAAAGGATCTTCACCTAGATCCTTTTAAATTAAAAATG
AAGTTTTAAATCAATCTAAAGTATATATGAGTAAACTTGGTCTGACAGTTACCAATGCTTAATCAGTGAG
GCACCTATCTCAGCGATCTGTCTATTTCGTTCATCCATAGTTGCCTGACTCCCCGTCGTGTAGATAACTA
CGATACGGGAGGGCTTACCATCTGGCCCCAGTGCTGCAATGATACCGCGAGACCCACGCTCACCGGCTCC
AGATTTATCAGCAATAAACCAGCCAGCCGGAAGGGCCGAGCGCAGAAGTGGTCCTGCAACTTTATCCGCC
TCCATCCAGTCTATTAATTGTTGCCGGGAAGCTAGAGTAAGTAGTTCGCCAGTTAATAGTTTGCGCAACG
TTGTTGCCATTGCTACAGGCATCGTGGTGTCACGCTCGTCGTTTGGTATGGCTTCATTCAGCTCCGGTTC
CCAACGATCAAGGCGAGTTACATGATCCCCCATGTTGTGCAAAAAAGCGGTTAGCTCCTTCGGTCCTCCG
ATCGTTGTCAGAAGTAAGTTGGCCGCAGTGTTATCACTCATGGTTATGGCAGCACTGCATAATTCTCTTA
CTGTCATGCCATCCGTAAGATGCTTTTCTGTGACTGGTGAGTACTCAACCAAGTCATTCTGAGAATAGTG
TATGCGGCGACCGAGTTGCTCTTGCCCGGCGTCAATACGGGATAATACCGCGCCACATAGCAGAACTTTA
AAAGTGCTCATCATTGGAAAACGTTCTTCGGGGCGAAAACTCTCAAGGATCTTACCGCTGTTGAGATCCA
GTTCGATGTAACCCACTCGTGCACCCAACTGATCTTCAGCATCTTTTACTTTCACCAGCGTTTCTGGGTG
AGCAAAAACAGGAAGGCAAAATGCCGCAAAAAAGGGAATAAGGGCGACACGGAAATGTTGAATACTCATA
CTCTTCCTTTTTCAATATTATTGAAGCATTTATCAGGGTTATTGTCTCATGAGCGGATACATATTTGAAT
GTATTTAGAAAAATAAACAAATAGGGGTTCCGCGCACATTTCCCCGAAAAGTGCCACCTAAATTGTAAGC
GTTAATATTTTGTTAAAATTCGCGTTAAATTTTTGTTAAATCAGCTCATTTTTTAACCAATAGGCCGAAA
TCGGCAAAATCCCTTATAAATCAAAAGAATAGACCGAGATAGGGT
[37 nt withheld, positions 5314-5350]
AAAGAACGTGGACTCCAACGTCAAAGG
[49 nt withheld, positions 5378-5426]
T
[91 nt withheld, positions 5428-5518]
G
[124 nt withheld, positions 5520-5643]
CCCATTCGCCATTCAGGCTGCGCAACTGTTGGGAAGGGCGATCGGTGCGGGCCTCTTCGCTATTACGCCA
GTCGACCGCCAATTCAATATGGCGTATATGGACTCATGCCAATTCAATATGGTGGATCTGGACCTGTGCC
AATTCAATATGGCGTATATGGACTCGTGCCAATTCAATATGGTGGATCTGGACCCCAGCCAATTCAATAT
GGCGGACTTGGCACCATGCCAATTCAATATGGCGGACCTGGCACTGTGCCAACTGGGGAGGGGTCTACTT
GGCACGGTGCCAAGTTTGAGGAGGGGTCTTGGCCCTGTGCCAAGTCCGCCATATTGAATTGGCATGGTGC
CAATAATGGCGGCCATATTGGCTATATGCCAGGATCAATATATAGGCAATATCCAATATGGCCCTATGCC
AATATGGCTATTGGCCAGGTTCAATACTATGTATTGGCCCTATGCCATATAGTATTCCATATATGGGTTT
TCCTATTGACGTAGATAGCCCCTCCCAATGGGCGGTCCCATATACCATATATGGGGCTTCCTAATACCGC
CCATAGCCACTCCCCCATTGACGTCAATGGTCTCTATATATGGTCTTTCCTATTGACGTCATATGGGCGG
TCCTATTGACGTATATGGCGCCTCCCCCATTGACGTCAATTACGGTAAATGGCCCGCCTGGCTCAATGCC
CATTGACGTCAATAGGACCACCCACCATTGACGTCAATGGGATGGCTCATTGCCCATTCATATCCGTTCT
CACGCCCCCTATTGACGTCAATGACGGTAAATGGCCCACTTGGCAGTACATCAATATCTATTAATAGTAA
CTTGGCAAGTACATTACTATTGGAAGTACGCCAGGGTACATTGGCAGTACTCCCATTGACGTCAATGGCG
GTAAATGGCCCGCGATGGCTGCCAAGTACATCCCCATTGACGTCAATGGGGAGGGGCAATGACGCAAATG
GGCGTTCCATTGACGTAAATGGGCGGTAGGCGTGCCTAATGGGAGGTCTATATAAGCAATGCTCGTTTAG
GGAAC
Features (pLannotate 1.2.2; 16 found; start..end, strand, type, name):
     35..53      +  promoter       SP6 promoter: promoter for bacteriophage SP6 RNA polymerase
     93..113     +  CDS            TEV site: tobacco etch virus (TEV) protease recognition and cleavage site
    117..2693    +  CDS            AGO2 (sequence partly withheld): AGO2_HUMAN - Also known as EIF2C2. Experimental evidence at protein level: Swiss-Prot protein existence level 1. Required for RNA-mediated gene silencing (RNAi) by the RNA- induced silencing complex (RISC). The 'minimal RISC' appears to include AGO2 bound to a short guide RNA such as a microRNA (miRNA) or short interfering RNA (siRNA). These guide RNAs direct RISC to complementary mRNAs that are targets for RISC-mediated gene silencing. The precise mechanism of gene silencing depends on the degree of complementarity between the miRNA or siRNA and its target. Binding of RISC to a perfectly comp
   2728..2745    -  promoter       T7 promoter (fragment): promoter for bacteriophage T7 RNA polymerase
   2750..2884    -  polyA_signal   SV40 poly(A) signal: SV40 polyadenylation signal
   2997..3015    -  promoter       T3 promoter: promoter for bacteriophage T3 RNA polymerase
   3060..3076    -  protein_bind   lac operator: The lac repressor binds to the lac operator to inhibit transcription in E. coli. This inhibition can be relieved by adding lactose or isopropyl-β-D-thiogalactopyranoside (IPTG). lac repressor encoded by lacI
   3084..3114    -  promoter       lac promoter: promoter for the E. coli lac operon
   3129..3150    -  protein_bind   CAP binding site: CAP binding activates transcription in the presence of cAMP. E. coli catabolite activator protein
   3163..3255    -  CDS            lacI (fragment): lac repressor; lacI; The lac repressor binds to the lac operator to inhibit transcription in E. coli. This inhibition can be relieved by adding lactose or isopropyl-β-D-thiogalactopyranoside (IPTG).
   3438..4026    -  rep_origin     ori: high-copy-number ColE1/pMB1/pBR322/pUC origin of replication
   4197..5057    -  CDS            AmpR: β-lactamase; bla; confers resistance to ampicillin, carbenicillin, and related antibiotics
   5058..5162    -  promoter       AmpR promoter: bla
   5215..5643    -  rep_origin     f1 ori (sequence partly withheld): f1 bacteriophage origin of replication; arrow indicates direction of (+) strand synthesis
   5648..5714    -  CDS            lacZα (fragment): LacZα fragment of β-galactosidase; lacZ fragment
   5721..6698    +  promoter       CMV IE94 promoter: enhancer/promoter region of simian cytomegalovirus major immediate early transcription unit IE94
