[The description below was written by a language model from this plasmid's Addgene catalogue record and pLannotate feature annotations shown in this document.]
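Description:
pCS2+-hsAgo2 is a pCS2+-based expression plasmid carrying the human Argonaute2 (AGO2, also known as EIF2C2) coding sequence, built by Gibson cloning for expression of the human protein in zebrafish embryos. It is about 6.7 kb and is maintained in E. coli as a high-copy plasmid through a ColE1/pUC-type origin, with selection by the β-lactamase (AmpR) gene and its native promoter. An f1 phage origin is also present, along with remnants of lac regulatory sequences (lac promoter, operator, CAP site and small lacI and lacZα fragments) that are backbone leftovers and have no evident role in insert expression.

The expression unit follows the usual pCS2+ layout. The simian cytomegalovirus IE94 enhancer/promoter lies upstream and, since the plasmid is circular, reads across the sequence origin into an SP6 phage promoter, then the AGO2 open reading frame, which is followed by an SV40 polyadenylation signal. This arrangement allows two routes of expression: direct transcription from the CMV IE94 promoter in vertebrate cells or injected embryos, or in vitro synthesis of sense mRNA from the SP6 promoter for microinjection. The record does not say which route was used. A TEV protease recognition site is annotated immediately upstream of the AGO2 coding sequence, suggesting an N-terminal cleavable extension, although no affinity or epitope tag is annotated or listed. A T7 promoter fragment and a T3 promoter sit downstream in the antisense orientation, as is typical of this backbone. The associated work concerns Argonaute2-catalysed target cleavage and its impairment in fish, so the plasmid supplies the human enzyme in the zebrafish context.
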