Addgene plasmid #221718: pCS2+-hsAgo2
Purpose: Expression of human Ago2 in zebrafish embryos.
Depositing lab: David Bartel. Depositing organization: Whitehead Institute for Biomedical Research. Publication: A Seed Mismatch Enhances Argonaute2-Catalyzed Cleavage and Partially Rescues Severely Impaired Cleavage Found in Fish. Chen GR, Sive H, Bartel DP. Mol Cell. 2017 Dec 21;68(6):1095-1107.e5. doi: 10.1016/j.molcel.2017.11.032. PubMed 29272705.
Backbone
  Vector backbone: pCS2+
  Vector type: Fish expression
Growth in bacteria
  Bacterial resistance: Ampicillin, 100 μg/mL
  Growth temperature: 37°C
  Growth strain: DH5alpha
  Copy number: High Copy
Gene/Insert
  Gene/Insert name: hsAgo2
  Species: H. sapiens (human)
  Entrez Gene: AGO2 (a.k.a. CASC7, EIF2C2, LESKRES, LINC00980, PPD, Q10)
  Promoter: simian CMV IE94
  Cloning method: Gibson Cloning
  Sequencing primers: 5′ SP6 (5' of insert)
Terms and licenses: Academic/Nonprofit Terms; Industry Terms: Not Available to Industry
How to cite: pCS2+-hsAgo2 was a gift from David Bartel (Addgene plasmid # 221718 ; http://n2t.net/addgene:221718 ; RRID:Addgene_221718)
